>Addgene plasmid #221246 | pMSCV-FKBP-TRIF(pLxIS) L193A | addgene full sequence | sequence record 438501 | Addgene NGS Result
AGATCTGCCACCATGGACTACAAGGATCACGACGGTGATTACAAGGACCACGACATCGACTACAAGGACG
ACGACGACAAGGGCGTTCAAGTAGAAACAATATCTCCAGGAGACGGGCGTACATTTCCTAAGCGTGGCCA
AACTTGCGTAGTCCATTATACCGGCATGCTGGAGGACGGTAAGAAGGTCGATAGCTCTAGAGACCGTAAC
AAACCTTTCAAATTTATGCTGGGGAAACAGGAGGTTATCCGTGGTTGGGAGGAAGGCGTGGCCCAAATGT
CCGTTGGGCAGCGTGCTAAGTTAACCATCTCGCCAGATTACGCATATGGGGCTACAGGCCATCCTGGGAT
CATTCCCCCGCATGCGACACTTGTGTTTGATGTAGAGCTGTTGAAGTTGGAGACGCGGGGAGTTCAAGTC
GAAACGATTTCACCAGGTGATGGACGCACCTTTCCTAAACGGGGACAAACGTGCGTCGTGCATTACACCG
GTATGCTGGAAGACGGCAAGAAAGTCGATTCAAGCCGCGATAGAAATAAACCCTTCAAATTCATGCTTGG
AAAACAGGAAGTAATACGCGGATGGGAAGAGGGTGTGGCGCAAATGTCTGTCGGGCAAAGAGCTAAACTG
ACAATAAGTCCTGATTACGCGTACGGTGCGACTGGGCACCCTGGTATCATTCCGCCGCACGCGACACTTG
TCTTCGACGTCGAGTTACTTAAGCTTGAGACGCGGGGGGTGCAGGTAGAGACTATTTCGCCCGGTGACGG
AAGAACTTTCCCAAAGCGGGGACAGACCTGTGTTGTCCACTACACTGGGATGTTGGAGGATGGTAAGAAA
GTTGACTCAAGTCGTGATCGCAACAAACCCTTTAAGTTTATGCTTGGGAAGCAGGAAGTCATCAGAGGTT
GGGAAGAAGGCGTAGCTCAGATGTCAGTGGGACAACGGGCCAAATTAACCATCAGTCCAGACTACGCCTA
CGGAGCCACCGGTCACCCAGGGATCATACCACCTCACGCAACCTTAGTGTTCGATGTGGAACTTTTAAAG
TTAGAGACGCGCGGTGTACAAGTGGAAACAATCAGTCCAGGGGATGGGAGAACATTCCCCAAAAGAGGCC
AGACGTGTGTCGTGCACTATACGGGGATGTTAGAAGATGGGAAAAAGGTCGATTCGTCACGCGACCGCAA
CAAACCGTTTAAATTCATGTTGGGAAAGCAGGAGGTGATTCGCGGCTGGGAGGAAGGTGTGGCACAGATG
AGCGTGGGCCAGAGAGCAAAACTGACTATCTCTCCTGATTATGCCTACGGCGCGACGGGCCACCCTGGCA
TAATTCCACCCCACGCTACCCTGGTATTCGATGTCGAGCTTCTGAAGCTTGAGGGTGCTGGGGCTGGGGC
TATGGACAATCCTGGACCTTCTTTGCGGGGGGCATTTGGCATTTTGGGAGCACTCGAACGCGATAGACTG
ACACATTTGAAGCATAAGTTGGGCAGTCTCTGCAGTGGCTCACAGGAAAGCAAGTTGCTGCACGCAATGG
TTCTCTTGGCATTGGGGCAAGATACTGAGGCTAGGGTCAGTCTTGAATCCCTTAAAATGAACACTGTAGC
TCAGTTGGTTGCACACCAGTGGGCAGATATGGAGACTACCGAAGGTCCCGAAGAACCTCCCGATCTCTCA
TGGACCGTTGCCAGGCTTTATCATTTGCTCGCAGAGGAGAACCTCTGTCCCGCCAGTACTCGGGATATGG
CTTATCAGGTGGCCCTCCGCGATTTTGCAAGTCAAGGAGATCATCAACTTGGGCAACTCCAAAACGAGGC
TTGGGATAGATGTAGCTCAGATATCAAGGGAGACCCCTCCGGGTTTCAGCCACTTCACTCTCACCAGGGT
TCACTTCAACCACCTAGTGCCTCCCCTGCAGTCACTCGGAGCCAGCCCAGACCCATTGACACCCCCGACT
GGTCCTGGGGACATACTGCCCATTCCACCAATTCCACTGCTAGCCTCGCTTCCCACCTTGAAATATCACA
GTCCCCCACACTTGCCTTTCTGAGTTCTCATCACGGATGATAAGCGGCCGCGTTTAAACGTCGACGGTAT
CGATAAGCTTGATATCGAATTCCGCCCCCCCCCCTAACGTTACTGGCCGAAGCCGCTTGGAATAAGGCCG
GTGTGCGTTTGTCTATATGTTATTTTCCACCATATTGCCGTCTTTTGGCAATGTGAGGGCCCGGAAACCT
GGCCCTGTCTTCTTGACGAGCATTCCTAGGGGTCTTTCCCCTCTCGCCAAAGGAATGCAAGGTCTGTTGA
ATGTCGTGAAGGAAGCAGTTCCTCTGGAAGCTTCTTGAAGACAAACAACGTCTGTAGCGACCCTTTGCAG
GCAGCGGAACCCCCCACCTGGCGACAGGTGCCTCTGCGGCCAAAAGCCACGTGTATAAGATACACCTGCA
AAGGCGGCACAACCCCAGTGCCACGTTGTGAGTTGGATAGTTGTGGAAAGAGTCAAATGGCTCTCCTCAA
GCGTATTCAACAAGGGGCTGAAGGATGCCCAGAAGGTACCCCATTGTATGGGATCTGATCTGGGGCCTCG
GTGCACATGCTTTACATGTGTTTAGTCGAGGTTAAAAAAACGTCTAGGCCCCCCGAACCACGGGGACGTG
GTTTTCCTTTGAAAAACACGATGATAATATGGCCACAACCATGGTGAGCAAGGGCGAGGAGCTGTTCACC
GGGGTGGTGCCCATCCTGGTCGAGCTGGACGGCGACGTAAACGGCCACAAGTTCAGCGTGTCTGGCGAGG
GCGAGGGCGATGCCACCTACGGCAAGCTGACCCTGAAGTTCATCTGCACCACCGGCAAGCTGCCCGTGCC
CTGGCCCACCCTCGTGACCACCCTGACCTACGGCGTGCAGTGCTTCAGCCGCTACCCCGACCACATGAAG
CAGCACGACTTCTTCAAGTCCGCCATGCCCGAAGGCTACGTCCAGGAGCGCACCATCTTCTTCAAGGACG
ACGGCAACTACAAGACCCGCGCCGAGGTGAAGTTCGAGGGCGACACCCTGGTGAACCGCATCGAGCTGAA
GGGCATCGACTTCAAGGAGGACGGCAACATCCTGGGGCACAAGCTGGAGTACAACTACAACAGCCACAAC
GTCTATATCATGGCCGACAAGCAGAAGAACGGCATCAAGGCGAACTTCAAGATCCGCCACAACATCGAGG
ACGGCAGCGTGCAGCTCGCCGACCACTACCAGCAGAACACCCCCATCGGCGACGGCCCCGTGCTGCTGCC
CGACAACCACTACCTGAGCACCCAGTCCGCCCTGAGCAAAGACCCCAACGAGAAGCGCGATCACATGGTC
CTGCTGGAGTTCGTGACCGCCGCCGGGATCACTCTCGGCATGGACGAGCTGTACAAGTAATGAATTAATT
AAGAATTCGATAAAATAAAAGATTTTATTTAGTCTCCAGAAAAAGGGGGGAATGAAAGACCCCACCTGTA
GGTTTGGCAAGCTAGCTTAAGTAACGCCATTTTGCAAGGCATGGAAAATACATAACTGAGAATAGAGAAG
TTCAGATCAAGGTTAGGAACAGAGAGACAGCAGAATATGGGCCAAACAGGATATCTGTGGTAAGCAGTTC
CTGCCCCGGCTCAGGGCCAAGAACAGATGGTCCCCAGATGCGGTCCCGCCCTCAGCAGTTTCTAGAGAAC
CATCAGATGTTTCCAGGGTGCCCCAAGGACCTGAAATGACCCTGTGCCTTATTTGAACTAACCAATCAGT
TCGCTTCTCGCTTCTGTTCGCGCGCTTCTGCTCCCCGAGCTCAATAAAAGAGCCCACAACCCCTCACTCG
GCGCGCCAGTCCTCCGATAGACTGCGTCGCCCGGGTACCCGTGTATCCAATAAACCCTCTTGCAGTTGCA
TCCGACTTGTGGTCTCGCTGTTCCTTGGGAGGGTCTCCTCTGAGTGATTGACTACCCGTCAGCGGGGGTC
TTTCATGGGTAACAGTTTCTTGAAGTTGGAGAACAACATTCTGAGGGTAGGAGTCGAATATTAAGTAATC
CTGACTCAATTAGCCACTGTTTTGAATCCACATACTCCAATACTCCTGAAATAGTTCATTATGGACAGCG
CAGAAAGAGCTGGGGAGAATTGTGAAATTGTTATCCGCTCACAATTCCACACAACATACGAGCCGGAAGC
ATAAAGTGTAAAGCCTGGGGTGCCTAATGAGTGAGCTAACTCACATTAATTGCGTTGCGCTCACTGCCCG
CTTTCCAGTCGGGAAACCTGTCGTGCCAGCTGCATTAATGAATCGGCCAACGCGCGGGGAGAGGCGGTTT
GCGTATTGGGCGCTCTTCCGCTTCCTCGCTCACTGACTCGCTGCGCTCGGTCGTTCGGCTGCGGCGAGCG
GTATCAGCTCACTCAAAGGCGGTAATACGGTTATCCACAGAATCAGGGGATAACGCAGGAAAGAACATGT
GAGCAAAAGGCCAGCAAAAGGCCAGGAACCGTAAAAAGGCCGCGTTGCTGGCGTTTTTCCATAGGCTCCG
CCCCCCTGACGAGCATCACAAAAATCGACGCTCAAGTCAGAGGTGGCGAAACCCGACAGGACTATAAAGA
TACCAGGCGTTTCCCCCTGGAAGCTCCCTCGTGCGCTCTCCTGTTCCGACCCTGCCGCTTACCGGATACC
TGTCCGCCTTTCTCCCTTCGGGAAGCGTGGCGCTTTCTCATAGCTCACGCTGTAGGTATCTCAGTTCGGT
GTAGGTCGTTCGCTCCAAGCTGGGCTGTGTGCACGAACCCCCCGTTCAGCCCGACCGCTGCGCCTTATCC
GGTAACTATCGTCTTGAGTCCAACCCGGTAAGACACGACTTATCGCCACTGGCAGCAGCCACTGGTAACA
GGATTAGCAGAGCGAGGTATGTAGGCGGTGCTACAGAGTTCTTGAAGTGGTGGCCTAACTACGGCTACAC
TAGAAGAACAGTATTTGGTATCTGCGCTCTGCTGAAGCCAGTTACCTTCGGAAAAAGAGTTGGTAGCTCT
TGATCCGGCAAACAAACCACCGCTGGTAGCGGTGGTTTTTTTGTTTGCAAGCAGCAGATTACGCGCAGAA
AAAAAGGATCTCAAGAAGATCCTTTGATCTTTTCTACGGGGTCTGACGCTCAGTGGAACGAAAACTCACG
TTAAGGGATTTTGGTCATGAGATTATCAAAAAGGATCTTCACCTAGATCCTTTTAAATTAAAAATGAAGT
TTTAAATCAATCTAAAGTATATATGAGTAAACTTGGTCTGACAGTTACCAATGCTTAATCAGTGAGGCAC
CTATCTCAGCGATCTGTCTATTTCGTTCATCCATAGTTGCCTGACTCCCCGTCGTGTAGATAACTACGAT
ACGGGAGGGCTTACCATCTGGCCCCAGTGCTGCAATGATACCGCGAGACCCACGCTCACCGGCTCCAGAT
TTATCAGCAATAAACCAGCCAGCCGGAAGGGCCGAGCGCAGAAGTGGTCCTGCAACTTTATCCGCCTCCA
TCCAGTCTATTAATTGTTGCCGGGAAGCTAGAGTAAGTAGTTCGCCAGTTAATAGTTTGCGCAACGTTGT
TGCCATTGCTACAGGCATCGTGGTGTCACGCTCGTCGTTTGGTATGGCTTCATTCAGCTCCGGTTCCCAA
CGATCAAGGCGAGTTACATGATCCCCCATGTTGTGCAAAAAAGCGGTTAGCTCCTTCGGTCCTCCGATCG
TTGTCAGAAGTAAGTTGGCCGCAGTGTTATCACTCATGGTTATGGCAGCACTGCATAATTCTCTTACTGT
CATGCCATCCGTAAGATGCTTTTCTGTGACTGGTGAGTACTCAACCAAGTCATTCTGAGAATAGTGTATG
CGGCGACCGAGTTGCTCTTGCCCGGCGTCAATACGGGATAATACCGCGCCACATAGCAGAACTTTAAAAG
TGCTCATCATTGGAAAACGTTCTTCGGGGCGAAAACTCTCAAGGATCTTACCGCTGTTGAGATCCAGTTC
GATGTAACCCACTCGTGCACCCAACTGATCTTCAGCATCTTTTACTTTCACCAGCGTTTCTGGGTGAGCA
AAAACAGGAAGGCAAAATGCCGCAAAAAAGGGAATAAGGGCGACACGGAAATGTTGAATACTCATACTCT
TCCTTTTTCAATATTATTGAAGCATTTATCAGGGTTATTGTCTCATGAGCGGATACATATTTGAATGTAT
TTAGAAAAATAAACAAATAGGGGTTCCGCGCACATTTCCCCGAAAAGTGCCACCTGACGTCTAAGAAACC
ATTATTATCATGACATTAACCTATAAAAATAGGCGTATCACGAGGCCCTTTCGTCTCGCGCGTTTCGGTG
ATGACGGTGAAAACCTCTGACACATGCAGCTCCCGGAGACGGTCACAGCTTGTCTGTAAGCGGATGCCGG
GAGCAGACAAGCCCGTCAGGGCGCGTCAGCGGGTGTTGGCGGGTGTCGGGGCTGGCTTAACTATGCGGCA
TCAGAGCAGATTGTACTGAGAGTGCACCATATGCGGTGTGAAATACCGCACAGATGCGTAAGGAGAAAAT
ACCGCATCAGGCGCCATTCGCCATTCAGGCTGCGCAACTGTTGGGAAGGGCGATCGGTGCGGGCCTCTTC
GCTATTACGCCAGCTGGCGAAAGGGGGATGTGCTGCAAGGCGATTAAGTTGGGTAACGCCAGGGTTTTCC
CAGTCACGACGTTGTAAAACGACGGCGCAAGGAATGGTGCATGCAAGGAGATGGCGCCCAACAGTCCCCC
GGCCACGGGGCCTGCCACCATACCCACGCCGAAACAAGCGCTCATGAGCCCGAAGTGGCGAGCCCGATCT
TCCCCATCGGTGATGTCGGCGATATAGGCGCCAGCAACCGCACCTGTGGCGCCGGTGATGCCGGCCACGA
TGCGTCCGGCGTAGAGGCGATTAGTCCAATTTGTTAAAGACAGGATATCAGTGGTCCAGGCTCTAGTTTT
GACTCAACAATATCACCAGCTGAAGCCTATAGAGTACGAGCCATAGATAAAATAAAAGATTTTATTTAGT
CTCCAGAAAAAGGGGGGAATGAAAGACCCCACCTGTAGGTTTGGCAAGCTAGCTTAAGTAACGCCATTTT
GCAAGGCATGGAAAATACATAACTGAGAATAGAGAAGTTCAGATCAAGGTTAGGAACAGAGAGACAGCAG
AATATGGGCCAAACAGGATATCTGTGGTAAGCAGTTCCTGCCCCGGCTCAGGGCCAAGAACAGATGGTCC
CCAGATGCGGTCCCGCCCTCAGCAGTTTCTAGAGAACCATCAGATGTTTCCAGGGTGCCCCAAGGACCTG
AAATGACCCTGTGCCTTATTTGAACTAACCAATCAGTTCGCTTCTCGCTTCTGTTCGCGCGCTTCTGCTC
CCCGAGCTCAATAAAAGAGCCCACAACCCCTCACTCGGCGCGCCAGTCCTCCGATAGACTGCGTCGCCCG
GGTACCCGTATTCCCAATAAAGCCTCTTGCTGTTTGCATCCGAATCGTGGACTCGCTGATCCTTGGGAGG
GTCTCCTCAGATTGATTGACTGCCCACCTCGGGGGTCTTTCATTTGGAGGTTCCACCGAGATTTGGAGAC
CCCTGCCCAGGGACCACCGACCCCCCCGCCGGGAGGTAAGCTGGCCAGCGGTCGTTTCGTGTCTGTCTCT
GTCTTTGTGCGTGTTTGTGCCGGCATCTAATGTTTGCGCCTGCGTCTGTACTAGTTAGCTAACTAGCTCT
GTATCTGGCGGACCCGTGGTGGAACTGACGAGTTCTGAACACCCGGCCGCAACCCTGGGAGACGTCCCAG
GGACTTTGGGGGCCGTTTTTGTGGCCCGACCTGAGGAAGGGAGTCGATGTGGAATCCGACCCCGTCAGGA
TATGTGGTTCTGGTAGGAGACGAGAACCTAAAACAGTTCCCGCCTCCGTCTGAATTTTTGCTTTCGGTTT
GGAACCGAAGCCGCGCGTCTTGTCTGCTGCAGCGCTGCAGCATCGTTCTGTGTTGTCTCTGTCTGACTGT
GTTTCTGTATTTGTCTGAAAATTAGGGCCAGACTGTTACCACTCCCTTAAGTTTGACCTTAGGTCACTGG
AAAGATGTCGAGCGGATCGCTCACAACCAGTCGGTAGATGTCAAGAAGAGACGTTGGGTTACCTTCTGCT
CTGCAGAATGGCCAACCTTTAACGTCGGATGGCCGCGAGACGGCACCTTTAACCGAGACCTCATCACCCA
GGTTAAGATCAAGGTCTTTTCACCTGGCCCGCATGGACACCCAGACCAGGTCCCCTACATCGTGACCTGG
GAAGCCTTGGCTTTTGACCCCCCTCCCTGGGTCAAGCCCTTTGTACACCCTAAGCCTCCGCCTCCTCTTC
CTCCATCCGCCCCGTCTCTCCCCCTTGAACCTCCTCGTTCGACCCCGCCTCGATCCTCCCTTTATCCAGC
CCTCACTCCTTCTCTAGGCGCCGGAATT
Features (pLannotate 1.2.2; 23 found; start..end, strand, type, name):
     61..81      +  CDS            FLAG (fragment): FLAG® epitope tag, followed by an enterokinase cleavage site
    784..1068    +  CDS            FPR2 (fragment): FKBP2_CRYNB - Protein inferred from homology: Swiss-Prot protein existence level 3. PPIases accelerate the folding of proteins. It catalyzes the cis-trans isomerization of proline imidic peptide bonds in oligopeptides (By similarity). From Cryptococcus neoformans var. neoformans serotype D (strain B-3501A) (Filobasidiella neoformans).
   1063..1383    +  CDS            FKBP1A: FKB1A_HUMAN - Also known as FKBP1, FKBP12. Experimental evidence at protein level: Swiss-Prot protein existence level 1. Keeps in an inactive conformation TGFBR1, the TGF-beta type I serine/threonine kinase receptor, preventing TGF-beta receptor activation in absence of ligand. Recruits SMAD7 to ACVR1B which prevents the association of SMAD2 and SMAD3 with the activin receptor complex, thereby blocking the activin signal. May modulate the RYR1 calcium channel activity. PPIases accelerate the folding of proteins. It catalyzes the cis-trans isomerization of proline imidic peptide bonds in oligop
   1402..2067    +  CDS            Ticam1 (fragment): TCAM1_MOUSE - Also known as Trif. Experimental evidence at protein level: Swiss-Prot protein existence level 1. Involved in innate immunity against invading pathogens. Adapter used by TLR3, TLR4 (through TICAM2) and TLR5 to mediate NF- kappa-B and interferon-regulatory factor (IRF) activation, and to induce apoptosis (PubMed:12855817, PubMed:16002681, PubMed:21703541). Ligand binding to these receptors results in TRIF recruitment through its TIR domain (PubMed:12855817, PubMed:16002681, PubMed:21703541). Distinct protein-interaction motifs allow recruitment of the effector proteins TBK1, TRAF6
   2090..2123    -  misc_feature   MCS (fragment): pBluescript multiple cloning site
   2225..2687    +  misc_feature   IRES: internal ribosome entry site (IRES) of the encephalomyocarditis virus (EMCV)
   2701..3420    +  CDS            EGFP: the original enhanced GFP (Yang et al., 1996) mammalian codon-optimized
   3482..3996    +  LTR            3' LTR: 3' long terminal repeat from murine embryonic stem cell virus
   4158..4174    -  protein_bind   lac operator: The lac repressor binds to the lac operator to inhibit transcription in E. coli. This inhibition can be relieved by adding lactose or isopropyl-β-D-thiogalactopyranoside (IPTG). lac repressor encoded by lacI
   4182..4212    -  promoter       lac promoter: promoter for the E. coli lac operon
   4227..4248    -  protein_bind   CAP binding site: CAP binding activates transcription in the presence of cAMP. E. coli catabolite activator protein
   4261..4353    -  CDS            lacI (fragment): lac repressor; lacI; The lac repressor binds to the lac operator to inhibit transcription in E. coli. This inhibition can be relieved by adding lactose or isopropyl-β-D-thiogalactopyranoside (IPTG).
   4536..5124    -  rep_origin     ori: high-copy-number ColE1/pMB1/pBR322/pUC origin of replication
   5295..6155    -  CDS            AmpR: β-lactamase; bla; confers resistance to ampicillin, carbenicillin, and related antibiotics
   6156..6260    -  promoter       AmpR promoter: bla
   6355..6390    +  CDS            rop (fragment): Rop protein, which maintains plasmids at low copy number; rop
   6492..6591    +  misc_feature   bom (fragment): basis of mobility region from pBR322
   6597..6746    -  CDS            lacZα (fragment): LacZα fragment of β-galactosidase; lacZ fragment
   6746..6947    -  CDS            TcR (fragment): tetracycline efflux protein; tet; confers resistance to tetracycline
   6948..7046    +  CDS            env (fragment): murine leukemia virus gPr80 envelope polyprotein precursor; env; proteolytically cleaved into gp70SU and p15TM subunits
   7088..7604    +  LTR            5' LTR: 5' long terminal repeat from murine embryonic stem cell virus
   7668..8009    +  misc_feature   MESV Ψ: packaging signal of murine embryonic stem cell virus
   8076..8492    +  CDS            gag (truncated): truncated Moloney murine leukemia virus (MMLV) gag gene lacking the start codon
