[The description below was written by a language model from this plasmid's Addgene catalogue record and pLannotate feature annotations shown in this document.]
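Description:
pMSCV-FKBP-TRIF(pLxIS) L193A is a gammaretroviral expression vector built on the pMSCV-IRES-GFP backbone, intended for stable expression of a mutant TRIF fragment in mammalian cells by retroviral transduction. The plasmid is about 8.5 kb and is propagated in E. coli through a high-copy ColE1/pUC-type origin with ampicillin selection from the β-lactamase gene. Short annotated fragments of lacI, lacZα, rop, bom and the tetracycline resistance gene are non-functional remnants of earlier cloning vectors. The viral portion comprises murine embryonic stem cell virus 5′ and 3′ LTRs, the Ψ packaging signal and a truncated gag region lacking its start codon. Together these allow the transcript to be packaged into virions when gag-pol and envelope functions are supplied in trans, and then integrated into target-cell genomes. No separate internal promoter is annotated, so the 5′ LTR evidently drives transcription.

The insert, cloned between BglII and NotI sites, encodes residues 1–222 of mouse TRIF (Ticam1), a region containing the pLxIS motif, carrying an L193A substitution. According to the catalogue entry it is fused at its N terminus to a 3xFLAG tag and four tandem FKBP domains. The automated annotation picks out only one FLAG fragment and two FKBP-like segments, probably because repeated units are poorly resolved. FKBP arrays are commonly used to oligomerise a fusion protein with a chemical dimeriser, although the record does not describe this use explicitly. Downstream, an EMCV IRES directs translation of EGFP from the same transcript, marking transduced cells. The construct appears suited as a point-mutant comparator in studies of pLxIS-dependent signalling in interferon and metabolic regulation.
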