Addgene plasmid #221246: pMSCV-FKBP-TRIF(pLxIS) L193A
Purpose: Expression of mutant TRIF pLxIS domain (1-222) in mammalian cells by retroviral transduction
Depositing lab: Jonathan Kagan. Depositing organization: Boston Children's Hospital. Publication: pLxIS-containing domains are biochemically flexible regulators of interferons and metabolism. Landau LM, Chaudhary N, Tien YC, Rogozinska M, Joshi S, Yao C, Crowley J, Hullahalli K, Campbell IW, Waldor MK, Haigis M, Kagan JC. Mol Cell. 2024 Jul 11;84(13):2436-2454.e10. doi: 10.1016/j.molcel.2024.05.030. Epub 2024 Jun 25. PubMed 38925114.
Backbone
  Vector backbone: pMSCV-IRES-GFP
  Vector type: Retroviral
Growth in bacteria
  Bacterial resistance: Ampicillin, 100 μg/mL
  Growth temperature: 37°C
  Growth strain: NEB Stable
  Copy number: High Copy
Gene/Insert
  Gene/Insert name: TRIF pLxIS domain (1-222)
  Species: M. musculus (mouse)
  Mutation: L193A
  Entrez Gene: Ticam1 (a.k.a. TICAM-1, TRIF)
  Tag / fusion protein: 3xFLAG-4xFKBP (N terminal on insert)
  Cloning method: Restriction Enzyme; 5′ cloning site BglII (not destroyed); 3′ cloning site NotI (not destroyed)
Terms and licenses: Academic/Nonprofit Terms; Industry Terms: Not Available to Industry
How to cite: pMSCV-FKBP-TRIF(pLxIS) L193A was a gift from Jonathan Kagan (Addgene plasmid # 221246 ; http://n2t.net/addgene:221246 ; RRID:Addgene_221246)
